>Addgene plasmid #91801 | Hy_pMT eGFP-RVFV NSs HhRz | addgene full sequence | sequence record 180700 | Addgene NGS Result
GTCCCTGATGGTCGTCATCTACCTGCCTGGACAGCATGGCCTGCAACGCGGGCATCCCGATGCCGCCGGA
AGCGAGAAGAATCATAATGGGGAAGGCCATCCAGCCTCGCGTCGGCGGCCCCTAGTGGATCCACTAGTCC
TGTTTCGTCCTCACGGACTCATCAGACCGGAAAACACATCCGGTGACAGGCCAGGGGGTTGGGGGGAAGG
GGAGTTGGGGTTACGGTCGGGATTAGGGGGTGGGGGGTGGGGCAGCCTTAACCTGCGGCCGCTTACTTGT
ACAGCTCGTCCATGCCGAGAGTGATCCCGGCGGCGGTCACGAACTCCAGCAGGACCATGTGATCGCGCTT
CTCGTTGGGGTCTTTGCTCAGGGCGGACTGGGTGCTCAGGTAGTGGTTGTCGGGCAGCAGCACGGGGCCG
TCGCCGATGGGGGTGTTCTGCTGGTAGTGGTCGGCGAGCTGCACGCTGCCGTCCTCGATGTTGTGGCGGA
TCTTGAAGTTCACCTTGATGCCGTTCTTCTGCTTGTCGGCCATGATATAGACGTTGTGGCTGTTGTAGTT
GTACTCCAGCTTGTGCCCCAGGATGTTGCCGTCCTCCTTGAAGTCGATGCCCTTCAGCTCGATGCGGTTC
ACCAGGGTGTCGCCCTCGAACTTCACCTCGGCGCGGGTCTTGTAGTTGCCGTCGTCCTTGAAGAAGATGG
TGCGCTCCTGGACGTAGCCTTCGGGCATGGCGGACTTGAAGAAGTCGTGCTGCTTCATGTGGTCGGGGTA
GCGGCTGAAGCACTGCACGCCGTAGGTCAGGGTGGTCACGAGGGTGGGCCAGGGCACGGGCAGCTTGCCG
GTGGTGCAGATGAACTTCAGGGTCAGCTTGCCGTAGGTGGCATCGCCCTCGCCCTCGCCGGACACGCTGA
ACTTGTGGCCGTTTACGTCGCCGTCCAGCTCGACCAGGATGGGCACCACCCCGGTGAACAGCTCCTCGCC
CTTGCTCACCATGGTGATATCAAGCTTATCGATACCGTCGACCTCGAGATCCCCCCTTTAGTTGCACTGA
GATGATTCACTTGATTTTGCTGCTGACCACAACTGATGCACATTGGCCAGATGCTCTCGGTTTTATACAT
TTTGGAAACGCGGCTTTACACACGGGTCTTTCGTTCGATTCACCTCTTTTGCACACGCCGGCCGGCTCCA
AATTCGAGTGGAGACGTGTGCAGAAGCTTTTGTTCTGCCCGCGAAGAATTGGTTCGGTTCTCCACTTTGG
GGACTTGTATGGGATGCAAAGCTCTTGGTGGGGCACATGGGGCATGCGCAGGCACTCTTACTTGCGTACC
ACATATGTATGGGGGTGGCGGTGGGCGGTGGGGGGCCGGAGTTCTGGGTCTCTTATCGGAACCAGAGGAT
AGGACGGCCTGCAGCAAAGAGCTAGTCACATCGGGCACCACATCCTGTCCTGCAACGAATTGATCCAGAC
ATGATAAGATACATTGATGAGTTTGGACAAACCACAACTAGAATGCAGTGAAAAAAATGCTTTATTTGTG
AAATTTGTGATGCTATTGCTTTATTTGTAACCATTATAAGCTGCAATAAACAAGTTAACAACAACAATTG
CATTCATTTTATGTTTCAGGTTCAGGGGGAGGTGTGGGAGGTTTTTTAAAGCAAGTAAAACCTCTACAAA
TGTGGTATGGCTGATTATGATCTCTAGTCAAGGCACTATACATCAAATATTCCTTATTAACCCCTTTACA
AATTAAAAAGCTAAAGGTACACAATTTTTGAGCATAGTTATTAATAGCAGACACTCTATGCCTGTGTGGA
GTAAGAAAAAACAGTATGTTATGATTATAACTGTTATGCCTACTTATAAAGGTTACAGAATATTTTTCCA
TAATTTTCTTGTATAGCAGTGCAGCTTTTTCCTTTGTGGTGTAAATAGCAAAGCAAGCAAGAGTTCTATT
ACTAAACACAGCATGACTCAAAAAACTTAGCAATTCTGAAGGAAAGTCCTTGGGGTCTTCTACCTTTCTC
TTCTTTTTTGGAGGAGTAGAATGTTGAGAGTCAGCAGTAGCCTCATCATCACTAGATGGCATTTCTTCTG
AGCAAAACAGGTTTTCCTCATTAAAGGCATTCCACCACTGCTCCCATTCATCAGTTCCATAGGTTGGAAT
CTAAAATACACAAACAATTAGAATCAGTAGTTTAACACATTATACACTTAAAAATTTTATATTTACCTTA
GAGCTTTAAATCTCTGTAGGTAGTTTGTCCAATTATGTCACACCACAGAAGTAAGGTTCCTTCACAAAGA
TCTGCACCCAATCGGCAGGCACGGGCGGCGATCTCCAATCTGCGGGATCAGTCAGATCACCCGAGTGCGT
GGGCATGACAATCGTGCCCTGGGGACCAACACAATCCAGAAGGGCCTGAATCACTGCGACCGGCCCTCCC
GCGACCCAGCCGAGCGAGCTTAGCGAACTGTGGACGAGAACTGTGCCACCAAGCGTAAGGCCGTTCTCTC
GCATTTGCCTTGCTAGGCTCGCGCGAGTTGCTGGCTGAGGCGTTCTCGAAATCAGCTCTTGTTCGGTCGG
CATCTACTCTATTCCTTTGCCCTCGGACGAGTGCTGGGGCGTCGGTTTCCACTATCGGCGAGTACTTCTA
CACAGCCATCGGTCCAGACGGCCGCGCTTCTGCGGGCGATTTGTGTACGCCCGACAGTCCCGGCTCCGGA
TCGGACGATTGCGTCGCATCGACCCTGCGCCCAAGCTGCATCATCGAAATTGCCGTCAACCAAGCTCTGA
TAGAGTTGGTCAAGACCAATGCGGAGCATATACGCCCGGAGCCGCGGCGATCCTGCAAGCTCCGGATGCC
TCCGCTCGAAGTAGCGCGTCTGCTGCTCCATACAAGCCAACCACGGCCTCCAGAAGAAGATGTTGGCGAC
CTCGTATTGGGAATCCCCGAACATCGCCTCGCTCCAGTCAATGACCGCTGTTATGCGGCCATTGTCCGTC
AGGACATTGTTGGAGCCGAAATCCGCGTGCACGAGGTGCCGGACTTCGGGGCAGTCCTCGGCCCAAAGCA
TCAGCTCATCGAGAGCCTGCGCGACGGACGCACTGACGGTGTCGTCCATCACAGTTTGCCAGTGATACAC
ATGGGGATCAGCAATCGCGCATATGAAATCACGCCATGTAGTGTATTGACCGATTCCTTGCGGTCCGAAT
GGGCCGAACCCGCTCGTCTGGCTAAGATCGGCCGCAGCGATCGCATCCATGGCCTCCGCGACCGGCTGCA
GAACAGCGGGCAGTTCGGTTTCAGGCAGGTCTTGCAACGTGACACCCTGTGCACGGCGGGAGATGCAATA
GGTCAGGCTCTCGCTGAATTCCCCAATGTCAAGCACTTCCGGAATCGGGAGCGCGGCCGATGCAAAGTGC
CGATAAACATAACGATCTTTGTAGAAACCATCGGCGCAGCTATTTACCCGCAGGACATATCCACGCCCTC
CTACATCGAAGCTGAAAGCACGAGATTCTTCGCCCTCCGAGAGCTGCATCAGGTCGGAGACGCTGTCGAA
CTTTTCGATCAGAAACTTCTCGACAGACGTCGCGGTGAGTTCAGGCTTTTTCATATCTCATTGCCCCCGG
ACGAGCGCCAAGCTTGGCTGCAGGTCCATAACCTGTTGTAATTTATAATTTATATTTCCTTTCTTAATAA
ATAAATAAATAGTCAAGTTTATGTTTGAGTTTTATGATTTATATTTTAAGTTATTTCAACTGCAACACCA
GCACCACGACCTACTTACAGCAAAAAACGTACAAGAAGGAAAGAAGGAATAAAAAGAGTGGTATTCTCTT
ACAATATGTTTTATGGCATAAAAGGTGTGGCCATTCATATCAAATATAAAGTAGTGTTGTTTAACGTTAC
TTTTGTAGGTTGAATAGTATATTCCAACAGATGATGAGGGGTTCCCAATCCTAAACCCATTTGCCGTTCC
CAGAAGCATGAAACCACCACGCACCGGAAACAACGTTAAATGCGTAACAAGGCGCTTTTTAATTTAACCG
ATCCAAATAAAAGAATTAAATAAATGGAATTGTGTCCACATGCAAAGCAGTTGGAGGACAGCAGCGTTAT
CAGCATTTCGAAGCGCACGAAAACGCATGACGAACGGGCGGCTTAATTGAAATTGTCATTGATTCAATAC
GCAACATGCAGAGGAGCATATCATGATGGTCGGTTCGTTCTTCGTTTCACTGGGAAAAAGCGAAATTGAA
TCCATTTTGATTGCGTTTGTGTCGCAAGAGCAACACATTGCCTGCGCCACATCGCGTTCGCTTATCAACG
GGCGAAGAAAGGAAAATGTACATTTAATTGGTCGTAAAAAAGTGCATTGTAAATGTTAAAGTCGCTGATA
GCTTCGGGCCGCTTGTTCGCAATGATAACGACAGTGTAACAAATTCCAGAGGGGAGCCCCTTCCAAAATA
CGAGATTCCAAAAAAAAAAAAACAAAAAAAAGAAGAAGCGTTTCGAAACTCTGAAGAAAACCCAGAGAAG
ATAAGAGCGTACTTGACAGCATATAGCAAAACTATTGTACATTTCCAAATTTCAATTGGAATCGAAACGG
GAACAGTCAATCGCTTGGGTTATCGGAATAATCGCCTCAATTGCGTGAACCTATCGACACAAAGTGCATT
GGTATTGAGTCAAAGTAAGGTTTGCTTATATTAACTTTCATAGATTGCATATTTTTGCCGGCTTATTCAT
GGGAATAAGAAATGTTTGAGCTGAACTCGATAGCTCAACAATAACACGACTTGGTGTCAATTAAATGATA
ATACGTGACTAGACCATGGAAATTCAATGTATTGCTATTGGATACAATACATATACAAGTAGTTGTTGAA
AAGAAAGCAGCGAAAACTGGTCAGGTAATGAGTCATCATCATCGGAGTCATCTTGACTGATTAGCACAAA
AGCCAGTTCTCATCTGTATGCAAATGGCTTAAACGCTTCTACGTACATAAGTAGTTGATGTTGTTAAACA
GGAACTTAAGATGCCGCCAACAACAGTTTCCACAGCAATTAAACCCAAATTTTTAATTGCGCATAACAGG
CGTCTTTCATGTTCCTGTCCGCATTTGACATTGATCTCCTTCTGAATCCTGATTCGATAATATGTAATCT
TGGGGCCATCAATCACGCAGTCAGCAGCGATTTGATATATGTATATATAACACCATATTATTCAAAGCCG
TTTGCCTTGCTCGGTTGATGAGGAAATTGGTGAAAAACTCGAACTTTTGATAAAAAAAAAATTCGTACAA
ATGTGAATTCTTGAAGACGAAAGGGCCTCGTGATACGCCTATTTTTATAGGTTAATGTCATGATAATAAT
GGTTTCTTAGACGTCAGGTGGCACTTTTCGGGGAAATGTGCGCGGAACCCCTATTTGTTTATTTTTCTAA
ATACATTCAAATATGTATCCGCTCATGAGACAATAACCCTGATAAATGCTTCAATAATATTGAAAAAGGA
AGAGTATGAGTATTCAACATTTCCGTGTCGCCCTTATTCCCTTTTTTGCGGCATTTTGCCTTCCTGTTTT
TGCTCACCCAGAAACGCTGGTGAAAGTAAAAGATGCTGAAGATCAGTTGGGTGCACGAGTGGGTTACATC
GAACTGGATCTCAACAGCGGTAAGATCCTTGAGAGTTTTCGCCCCGAAGAACGTTTTCCAATGATGAGCA
CTTTTAAAGTTCTGCTATGTGGCGCGGTATTATCCCGTGTTGACGCCGGGCAAGAGCAACTCGGTCGCCG
CATACACTATTCTCAGAATGACTTGGTTGAGTACTCACCAGTCACAGAAAAGCATCTTACGGATGGCATG
ACAGTAAGAGAATTATGCAGTGCTGCCATAACCATGAGTGATAACACTGCGGCCAACTTACTTCTGACAA
CGATCGGAGGACCGAAGGAGCTAACCGCTTTTTTGCACAACATGGGGGATCATGTAACTCGCCTTGATCG
TTGGGAACCGGAGCTGAATGAAGCCATACCAAACGACGAGCGTGACACCACGATGCCTGCAGCAATGGCA
ACAACGTTGCGCAAACTATTAACTGGCGAACTACTTACTCTAGCTTCCCGGCAACAATTAATAGACTGGA
TGGAGGCGGATAAAGTTGCAGGACCACTTCTGCGCTCGGCCCTTCCGGCTGGCTGGTTTATTGCTGATAA
ATCTGGAGCCGGTGAGCGTGGGTCTCGCGGTATCATTGCAGCACTGGGGCCAGATGGTAAGCCCTCCCGT
ATCGTAGTTATCTACACGACGGGGAGTCAGGCAACTATGGATGAACGAAATAGACAGATCGCTGAGATAG
GTGCCTCACTGATTAAGCATTGGTAACTGTCAGACCAAGTTTACTCATATATACTTTAGATTGATTTAAA
ACTTCATTTTTAATTTAAAAGGATCTAGGTGAAGATCCTTTTTGATAATCTCATGACCAAAATCCCTTAA
CGTGAGTTTTCGTTCCACTGAGCGTCAGACCCCGTAGAAAAGATCAAAGGATCTTCTTGAGATCCTTTTT
TTCTGCGCGTAATCTGCTGCTTGCAAACAAAAAAACCACCGCTACCAGCGGTGGTTTGTTTGCCGGATCA
AGAGCTACCAACTCTTTTTCCGAAGGTAACTGGCTTCAGCAGAGCGCAGATACCAAATACTGTCCTTCTA
GTGTAGCCGTAGTTAGGCCACCACTTCAAGAACTCTGTAGCACCGCCTACATACCTCGCTCTGCTAATCC
TGTTACCAGTGGCTGCTGCCAGTGGCGATAAGTCGTGTCTTACCGGGTTGGACTCAAGACGATAGTTACC
GGATAAGGCGCAGCGGTCGGGCTGAACGGGGGGTTCGTGCACACAGCCCAGCTTGGAGCGAACGACCTAC
ACCGAACTGAGATACCTACAGCGTGAGCTATGAGAAAGCGCCACGCTTCCCGAAGGGAGAAAGGCGGACA
GGTATCCGGTAAGCGGCAGGGTCGGAACAGGAGAGCGCACGAGGGAGCTTCCAGGGGGAAACGCCTGGTA
TCTTTATAGTCCTGTCGGGTTTCGCCACCTCTGACTTGAGCGTCGATTTTTGTGATGCTCGTCAGGGGGG
CGGAGCCTATGGAAAAACGCCAGCAACGCGGCCTTTTTACGGTTCCTGGCCTTTTGCTGGCCTTTTGCTC
ACATGTTCTTTCCTGCGTTATCCCCTGATTCTGTGGATAACCGTATTACCGCCTTTGAGTGAGCTGATAC
CGCTCGCCGCAGCCGAACGACCGAGCGCAGCGAGTCAGTGAGCGAGGAAGCGGAAGAGCGCTGACTTCCG
CGTTTCCAGACTTTACGAAACACGGAAACCGAAGACCATTCATGTTGTTGCTCAGGTCGCAGACGTTTTG
CAGCAGCAGTCGCTTCACGTTCGCTCGCGTATCGGTGATTCATTCTGCTAACCAGTAAGGCAACCCCGCC
AGCCTAGCCGGGTCCTCAACGACAGGAGCACGATCATGCGCACCCGTGGCCAGGACCCAACGCTGCCCGA
GATGCGCCGCGTGCGGCTGCTGGAGATGGCGGACGCGATGGATATGTTCTGCCAAGGGTTGGTTTGCGCA
TTCACAGTTCTCCGCAAGAATTGATTGGCTCCAATTCTTGGAGTGGTGAATCCGTTAGCGAGGTGCCGCC
GGCTTCCATTCAGGTCGAGGTGGCCCGGCTCCATGCACCGCGACGCAACGCGGGGAGGCAGACAAGGTAT
AGGGCGGCGCCTACAATCCATGCCAACCCGTTCCATGTGCTCGCCGAGGCGGCATAAATCGCCGTGACGA
TCAGCGGTCCAATGATCGAAGTTAGGCTGGTAAGAGCCGCGAGCGATCCTTGAAGCT
Features (pLannotate 1.2.2; 17 found; start..end, strand, type, name):
    139..190     -  misc_RNA       sTRSV HHRz: hammerhead ribozyme from the tobacco ringspot virus satellite RNA (Khvorova et al., 2003)
    273..992     -  CDS            EGFP: the original enhanced GFP (Yang et al., 1996) mammalian codon-optimized
    996..1028    +  misc_feature   MCS (fragment): pBluescript multiple cloning site
   1035..1461    -  promoter       MT promoter: Drosophila metallothionein promoter
   1462..1596    -  polyA_signal   SV40 poly(A) signal: SV40 polyadenylation signal
   1619..1702    -  CDS            large T antigen (fragment): large T antigen from SV40 (simian virus 40)
   2021..2041    -  CDS            SV40 NLS: nuclear localization signal of SV40 (simian virus 40) large T antigen
   2171..2236    -  intron         small t intron: SV40 (simian virus 40) small t antigen intron
   2238..2312    -  CDS            small t antigen (fragment): SV40 (simian virus 40) small t antigen
   2309..2581    -  CDS            yokD (fragment): YOKD_BACSU - Experimental evidence at protein level: Swiss-Prot protein existence level 1. May contribute to antibiotic resistance. From Bacillus subtilis (strain 168).
   2599..3624    -  CDS            HygR: aminoglycoside phosphotransferase from E. coli; aph(4)-Ia; confers resistance to hygromycin
   3670..3949    -  promoter       copia promoter: strong promoter from the Drosophila transposable element copia (Sinclair et al., 1986)
   5431..5535    +  promoter       AmpR promoter: bla
   5536..6396    +  CDS            AmpR: β-lactamase; bla; confers resistance to ampicillin, carbenicillin, and related antibiotics
   6567..7155    +  rep_origin     ori: high-copy-number ColE1/pMB1/pBR322/pUC origin of replication
   7340..7468    +  CDS            YPB1_ECOLX (fragment): Protein predicted: Swiss-Prot protein existence level 4. From Escherichia coli.
   7710..114     -  CDS            TcR (fragment) (across the origin): tetracycline efflux protein; tet; confers resistance to tetracycline
