[The description below was written by a language model from this plasmid's Addgene catalogue record and pLannotate feature annotations shown in this document.]
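Description:
Hy_pMT eGFP-RVFV NSs HhRz is a 7,897 bp insect expression plasmid built on the Hy_pMT backbone and designed to produce a non-polyadenylated but translatable EGFP mRNA in Drosophila cells. It is propagated in E. coli through a high-copy ColE1/pUC-type origin and an ampicillin resistance gene (β-lactamase with its own promoter). For selection in fly cells it carries a hygromycin phosphotransferase gene driven by the strong copia transposon promoter and followed by SV40-derived 3′ sequences (small t intron, large T fragments and the SV40 poly(A) signal). Short annotated fragments of a tetracycline resistance gene and other bacterial open reading frames appear to be backbone remnants rather than functional elements.

The payload is an EGFP coding sequence, cloned between EcoRV and NotI sites, under the Drosophila metallothionein promoter, which is a metal-inducible promoter commonly switched on with copper. Downstream of EGFP, instead of a conventional polyadenylation signal, the feature table shows a hammerhead ribozyme from the tobacco ringspot virus satellite RNA. Self-cleavage by this ribozyme would generate the transcript's 3′ end independently of the cleavage and polyadenylation machinery, which fits the stated purpose. The construct name indicates that a Rift Valley fever virus NSs-derived sequence is also present, presumably in the unannotated interval between EGFP and the ribozyme, but the record does not annotate it or state its role. The associated work concerns how gene output changes when pre-mRNA processing factors are limiting, so this plasmid plausibly serves as a reporter whose expression does not depend on canonical 3′ end processing.
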