Addgene plasmid #91801: Hy_pMT eGFP-RVFV NSs HhRz
Purpose: Expresses a non-polyadenylated, translatable EGFP mRNA in Drosophila
Depositing lab: Jeremy Wilusz. Depositing organization: University of Pennsylvania. Publication: The Output of Protein-Coding Genes Shifts to Circular RNAs When the Pre-mRNA Processing Machinery Is Limiting. Liang D, Tatomer DC, Luo Z, Wu H, Yang L, Chen LL, Cherry S, Wilusz JE. Mol Cell. 2017 Nov 9. pii: S1097-2765(17)30835-3. doi: 10.1016/j.molcel.2017.10.034. PubMed 29174924.
Backbone
  Vector backbone: Hy_pMT
  Total vector size (bp): 7897
  Vector type: Insect Expression
  Selectable markers: Hygromycin
Growth in bacteria
  Bacterial resistance: Ampicillin, 100 μg/mL
  Growth temperature: 37°C
  Growth strain: DH5alpha
  Copy number: Unknown
Gene/Insert
  Gene/Insert name: EGFP
  Promoter: Metallothionein Promoter (pMT)
  Cloning method: Restriction Enzyme; 5′ cloning site EcoRV (not destroyed); 3′ cloning site NotI (not destroyed)
  Sequencing primers: 5′ CACTCGAATTTGGAGCCGGC
Terms and licenses: Academic/Nonprofit Terms; Industry Terms: Not Available to Industry
How to cite: Hy_pMT eGFP-RVFV NSs HhRz was a gift from Jeremy Wilusz (Addgene plasmid # 91801 ; http://n2t.net/addgene:91801 ; RRID:Addgene_91801)
